Addgene plasmid #200631: G417A_pLenti-Tet-BattP(GA)-BFP-2A-iCasp9-2A-Blast_rtTA3
Purpose: Negative selection blasticidin resistant Tet-inducible Matreyek Bxb1(GA) landing pad
Depositing lab: Kenneth Matreyek. Depositing organization: Case Western Reserve University. Publication: Mammalian Genomic Manipulation with Orthogonal Bxb1 DNA Recombinase Sites for the Functional Characterization of Protein Variants. Roelle SM, Kamath ND, Matreyek KA. ACS Synth Biol. 2023 Nov 3. doi: 10.1021/acssynbio.3c00355. PubMed 37922210.
Backbone
  Vector backbone: pLenti
  Vector type: Lentiviral
  Selectable markers: Blasticidin ; mTagBFP2
Growth in bacteria
  Bacterial resistance: Ampicillin, 100 μg/mL
  Growth temperature: 37°C
  Growth strain: NEB Stable
  Copy number: Unknown
Gene/Insert
  Gene/Insert name: iCasp9
  Species: Synthetic
  Promoter: pTRE3G
  Cloning method: Gibson Cloning
Terms and licenses: Academic/Nonprofit Terms; Industry Terms: Not Available to Industry
How to cite: G417A_pLenti-Tet-BattP(GA)-BFP-2A-iCasp9-2A-Blast_rtTA3 was a gift from Kenneth Matreyek (Addgene plasmid # 200631 ; http://n2t.net/addgene:200631 ; RRID:Addgene_200631)
