[The description below was written by a language model from this plasmid's Addgene catalogue record and pLannotate feature annotations shown in this document.]
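Description:
G417A_pLenti-Tet-BattP(GA)-BFP-2A-iCasp9-2A-Blast_rtTA3 is a lentiviral transfer plasmid of about 10.4 kb, built on a pLenti backbone, that installs a Tet-inducible Bxb1 "landing pad" into mammalian genomes. It is propagated in E. coli through a high-copy ColE1/pUC-type origin with ampicillin resistance, and it also carries an f1 origin and an SV40 origin. The viral framework is an RSV promoter fused to a truncated HIV-1 5' LTR, followed by the Ψ packaging signal, RRE and cPPT/CTS. A truncated 3' LTR and an SV40 polyadenylation signal close the transfer unit. This layout relies on packaging functions supplied in trans.

The payload sits between the LTRs. A TRE3G-type doxycycline-responsive promoter drives a single open reading frame encoding mTagBFP2, iCasp9 (the F36V FKBP12 dimerisation domain fused to a caspase-9 fragment) and blasticidin S deaminase. According to the construct name these are separated by 2A peptides, and the cassette ends in a rabbit β-globin poly(A) signal. The name also indicates a Bxb1 attP site with a GA central dinucleotide next to the promoter, but neither this site nor the 2A elements are annotated in the feature table. Downstream, a CMV enhancer/promoter expresses rtTA3, so the integrated cassette supplies its own doxycycline-dependent activator.

Cells carrying the landing pad can be identified by blue fluorescence and selected with blasticidin. In landing-pad systems of this type, Bxb1-mediated integration of an attB donor places the incoming sequence behind the Tet promoter and displaces the BFP-iCasp9-Blast frame. A chemical dimeriser can then trigger iCasp9 to kill unrecombined cells, which is the negative selection named in the purpose field. The associated publication concerns orthogonal Bxb1 recombinase sites for functional characterisation of protein variants.
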