Features (pLannotate 1.2.2; 33 found; start..end, strand, type, name):
      1..861     +  CDS            AmpR: β-lactamase; bla; confers resistance to ampicillin, carbenicillin, and related antibiotics
   1032..1620    +  rep_origin     ori: high-copy-number ColE1/pMB1/pBR322/pUC origin of replication
   1803..1895    +  CDS            lacI (fragment): lac repressor; lacI; The lac repressor binds to the lac operator to inhibit transcription in E. coli. This inhibition can be relieved by adding lactose or isopropyl-β-D-thiogalactopyranoside (IPTG).
   1908..1929    +  protein_bind   CAP binding site: CAP binding activates transcription in the presence of cAMP. E. coli catabolite activator protein
   1944..1974    +  promoter       lac promoter: promoter for the E. coli lac operon
   1982..1998    +  protein_bind   lac operator: The lac repressor binds to the lac operator to inhibit transcription in E. coli. This inhibition can be relieved by adding lactose or isopropyl-β-D-thiogalactopyranoside (IPTG). lac repressor encoded by lacI
   2043..2061    +  promoter       T3 promoter: promoter for bacteriophage T3 RNA polymerase
   2089..2315    +  promoter       RSV promoter: Rous sarcoma virus enhancer/promoter
   2316..2496    +  LTR            5' LTR (truncated): truncated 5' long terminal repeat (LTR) from HIV-1
   2543..2668    +  misc_feature   HIV-1 Ψ: packaging signal of human immunodeficiency virus type 1
   2652..3015    +  CDS            HIV-1 gag (fragment): gag protein from human immunodeficiency virus 1; gag
   3161..3394    +  misc_feature   RRE: The Rev response element (RRE) of HIV-1 allows for Rev-dependent mRNA export from the nucleus to the cytoplasm.
   3771..3871    +  CDS            Rev (fragment): human immunodeficiency virus 1 (HIV-1) Rev protein; rev; enhances nuclear export of unspliced and incompletely spliced viral mRNAs
   3890..4006    +  misc_feature   cPPT/CTS: central polypurine tract and central termination sequence of HIV-1
   4149..4498    +  promoter       TRE3GV promoter: 3rd-generation Tet-responsive promoter that can be activated by binding of Tet-On® 3G, optimized for retroviral and lentiviral vectors
   4554..5264    +  CDS            mTagBFP2: mTagBFP2 is a basic (constitutively fluorescent) blue fluorescent protein published in 2011, derived from Entacmaea quadricolor. It is reported to be a very rapidly-maturing monomer with very low acid sensitivity.
   5346..5666    +  CDS            DmrB: F36V mutant of FK506-binding protein FKBP12 binds synthetic ligands that do not bind wild-type FKBP
   5676..6536    +  CDS            CASP9 (fragment): CASP9_HUMAN - Also known as MCH6. Experimental evidence at protein level: Swiss-Prot protein existence level 1. Isoform 2 lacks activity is an dominant-negative inhibitor of caspase-9. From Homo sapiens (Human).
   6642..7036    +  CDS            BSD (fragment): blasticidin S deaminase; Aspergillus terreus BSD; confers resistance to blasticidin
   7044..7124    +  CDS            HBB (fragment): HBB_PONPY - Experimental evidence at transcript level: Swiss-Prot protein existence level 2. Involved in oxygen transport from the lung to the various peripheral tissues. From Pongo pygmaeus (Bornean orangutan).
   7195..7250    +  polyA_signal   β-globin poly(A) signal: rabbit β-globin polyadenylation signal (Gil and Proudfoot, 1987)
   7584..7887    +  enhancer       CMV enhancer: human cytomegalovirus immediate early enhancer
   7888..8091    +  promoter       CMV promoter: human cytomegalovirus (CMV) immediate early promoter
   8197..8214    +  protein_bind   attB1 (fragment): mutant version of attB; core recombination site for the Gateway® BP reaction BP Clonase™
   8223..8930    +  CDS            rtTA3: reverse tetracycline transactivator 3 activates expression from Tet-responsive promoters in the presence of doxycycline
   8947..9084    +  CDS            nef (fragment): NEF_HV1LA - Experimental evidence at protein level: Swiss-Prot protein existence level 1. Extracellular Nef protein targets CD4(+) T-lymphocytes for apoptosis by interacting with CXCR4 surface receptors. From Human immunodeficiency virus type 1 group M subtype B (isolate Lai) (HIV-1).
   9070..9250    +  LTR            5' LTR (truncated): truncated 5' long terminal repeat (LTR) from HIV-1
   9322..9443    +  polyA_signal   SV40 poly(A) signal: SV40 polyadenylation signal
   9483..9618    +  rep_origin     SV40 ori: SV40 origin of replication
   9639..9657    -  promoter       T7 promoter: promoter for bacteriophage T7 RNA polymerase
   9665..9820    +  CDS            lacZα (fragment): LacZα fragment of β-galactosidase; lacZ fragment
   9825..10253   +  rep_origin     f1 ori (sequence partly withheld): f1 bacteriophage origin of replication; arrow indicates direction of (+) strand synthesis
  10306..10410   +  promoter       AmpR promoter: bla
>Addgene plasmid #200631 | G417A_pLenti-Tet-BattP(GA)-BFP-2A-iCasp9-2A-Blast_rtTA3 | addgene full sequence | sequence record 394835 | Addgene NGS Result
ATGAGTATTCAACATTTCCGTGTCGCCCTTATTCCCTTTTTTGCGGCATTTTGCCTTCCTGTTTTTGCTC
ACCCAGAAACGCTGGTGAAAGTAAAAGATGCTGAAGATCAGTTGGGTGCACGAGTGGGTTACATCGAACT
GGATCTCAACAGCGGTAAGATCCTTGAGAGTTTTCGCCCCGAAGAACGTTTTCCAATGATGAGCACTTTT
AAAGTTCTGCTATGTGGCGCGGTATTATCCCGTATTGACGCCGGGCAAGAGCAACTCGGTCGCCGCATAC
ACTATTCTCAGAATGACTTGGTTGAGTACTCACCAGTCACAGAAAAGCATCTTACGGATGGCATGACAGT
AAGAGAATTATGCAGTGCTGCCATAACCATGAGTGATAACACTGCGGCCAACTTACTTCTGACAACGATC
GGAGGACCGAAGGAGCTAACCGCTTTTTTGCACAACATGGGGGATCATGTAACTCGCCTTGATCGTTGGG
AACCGGAGCTGAATGAAGCCATACCAAACGACGAGCGTGACACCACGATGCCTGTAGCAATGGCAACAAC
GTTGCGCAAACTATTAACTGGCGAACTACTTACTCTAGCTTCCCGGCAACAATTAATAGACTGGATGGAG
GCGGATAAAGTTGCAGGACCACTTCTGCGCTCGGCCCTTCCGGCTGGCTGGTTTATTGCTGATAAATCTG
GAGCCGGTGAGCGTGGGTCTCGCGGTATCATTGCAGCACTGGGGCCAGATGGTAAGCCCTCCCGTATCGT
AGTTATCTACACGACGGGGAGTCAGGCAACTATGGATGAACGAAATAGACAGATCGCTGAGATAGGTGCC
TCACTGATTAAGCATTGGTAACTGTCAGACCAAGTTTACTCATATATACTTTAGATTGATTTAAAACTTC
ATTTTTAATTTAAAAGGATCTAGGTGAAGATCCTTTTTGATAATCTCATGACCAAAATCCCTTAACGTGA
GTTTTCGTTCCACTGAGCGTCAGACCCCGTAGAAAAGATCAAAGGATCTTCTTGAGATCCTTTTTTTCTG
CGCGTAATCTGCTGCTTGCAAACAAAAAAACCACCGCTACCAGCGGTGGTTTGTTTGCCGGATCAAGAGC
TACCAACTCTTTTTCCGAAGGTAACTGGCTTCAGCAGAGCGCAGATACCAAATACTGTTCTTCTAGTGTA
GCCGTAGTTAGGCCACCACTTCAAGAACTCTGTAGCACCGCCTACATACCTCGCTCTGCTAATCCTGTTA
CCAGTGGCTGCTGCCAGTGGCGATAAGTCGTGTCTTACCGGGTTGGACTCAAGACGATAGTTACCGGATA
AGGCGCAGCGGTCGGGCTGAACGGGGGGTTCGTGCACACAGCCCAGCTTGGAGCGAACGACCTACACCGA
ACTGAGATACCTACAGCGTGAGCTATGAGAAAGCGCCACGCTTCCCGAAGGGAGAAAGGCGGACAGGTAT
CCGGTAAGCGGCAGGGTCGGAACAGGAGAGCGCACGAGGGAGCTTCCAGGGGGAAACGCCTGGTATCTTT
ATAGTCCTGTCGGGTTTCGCCACCTCTGACTTGAGCGTCGATTTTTGTGATGCTCGTCAGGGGGGCGGAG
CCTATGGAAAAACGCCAGCAACGCGGCCTTTTTACGGTTCCTGGCCTTTTGCTGGCCTTTTGCTCACATG
TTCTTTCCTGCGTTATCCCCTGATTCTGTGGATAACCGTATTACCGCCTTTGAGTGAGCTGATACCGCTC
GCCGCAGCCGAACGACCGAGCGCAGCGAGTCAGTGAGCGAGGAAGCGGAAGAGCGCCCAATACGCAAACC
GCCTCTCCCCGCGCGTTGGCCGATTCATTAATGCAGCTGGCACGACAGGTTTCCCGACTGGAAAGCGGGC
AGTGAGCGCAACGCAATTAATGTGAGTTAGCTCACTCATTAGGCACCCCAGGCTTTACACTTTATGCTTC
CGGCTCGTATGTTGTGTGGAATTGTGAGCGGATAACAATTTCACACAGGAAACAGCTATGACCATGATTA
CGCCAAGCGCGCAATTAACCCTCACTAAAGGGAACAAAAGCTGGAGCTGCAAGCTTAATGTAGTCTTATG
CAATACTCTTGTAGTCTTGCAACATGGTAACGATGAGTTAGCAACATGCCTTACAAGGAGAGAAAAAGCA
CCGTGCATGCCGATTGGTGGAAGTAAGGTGGTACGATCGTGCCTTATTAGGAAGGCAACAGACGGGTCTG
ACATGGATTGGACGAACCACTGAATTGCCGCATTGCAGAGATATTGTATTTAAGTGCCTAGCTCGATACA
TAAACGGGTCTCTCTGGTTAGACCAGATCTGAGCCTGGGAGCTCTCTGGCTAACTAGGGAACCCACTGCT
TAAGCCTCAATAAAGCTTGCCTTGAGTGCTTCAAGTAGTGTGTGCCCGTCTGTTGTGTGACTCTGGTAAC
TAGAGATCCCTCAGACCCTTTTAGTCAGTGTGGAAAATCTCTAGCAGTGGCGCCCGAACAGGGACTTGAA
AGCGAAAGGGAAACCAGAGGAGCTCTCTCGACGCAGGACTCGGCTTGCTGAAGCGCGCACGGCAAGAGGC
GAGGGGCGGCGACTGGTGAGTACGCCAAAAATTTTGACTAGCGGAGGCTAGAAGGAGAGAGATGGGTGCG
AGAGCGTCAGTATTAAGCGGGGGAGAATTAGATCGCGATGGGAAAAAATTCGGTTAAGGCCAGGGGGAAA
GAAAAAATATAAATTAAAACATATAGTATGGGCAAGCAGGGAGCTAGAACGATTCGCAGTTAATCCTGGC
CTGTTAGAAACATCAGAAGGCTGTAGACAAATACTGGGACAGCTACAACCATCCCTTCAGACAGGATCAG
AAGAACTTAGATCATTATATAATACAGTAGCAACCCTCTATTGTGTGCATCAAAGGATAGAGATAAAAGA
CACCAAGGAAGCTTTAGACAAGATAGAGGAAGAGCAAAACAAAAGTAAGACCACCGCACAGCAAGCGGCC
GCTGATCTTCAGACCTGGAGGAGGAGATATGAGGGACAATTGGAGAAGTGAATTATATAAATATAAAGTA
GTAAAAATTGAACCATTAGGAGTAGCACCCACCAAGGCAAAGAGAAGAGTGGTGCAGAGAGAAAAAAGAG
CAGTGGGAATAGGAGCTTTGTTCCTTGGGTTCTTGGGAGCAGCAGGAAGCACTATGGGCGCAGCGTCAAT
GACGCTGACGGTACAGGCCAGACAATTATTGTCTGGTATAGTGCAGCAGCAGAACAATTTGCTGAGGGCT
ATTGAGGCGCAACAGCATCTGTTGCAACTCACAGTCTGGGGCATCAAGCAGCTCCAGGCAAGAATCCTGG
CTGTGGAAAGATACCTAAAGGATCAACAGCTCCTGGGGATTTGGGGTTGCTCTGGAAAACTCATTTGCAC
CACTGCTGTGCCTTGGAATGCTAGTTGGAGTAATAAATCTCTGGAACAGATTTGGAATCACACGACCTGG
ATGGAGTGGGACAGAGAAATTAACAATTACACAAGCTTAATACACTCCTTAATTGAAGAATCGCAAAACC
AGCAAGAAAAGAATGAACAAGAATTATTGGAATTAGATAAATGGGCAAGTTTGTGGAATTGGTTTAACAT
AACAAATTGGCTGTGGTATATAAAATTATTCATAATGATAGTAGGAGGCTTGGTAGGTTTAAGAATAGTT
TTTGCTGTACTTTCTATAGTGAATAGAGTTAGGCAGGGATATTCACCATTATCGTTTCAGACCCACCTCC
CAACCCCGAGGGGACCCGACAGGCCCGAAGGAATAGAAGAAGAAGGTGGAGAGAGAGACAGAGACAGATC
CATTCGATTAGTGAACGGATCTCGACGGTATCGGTTAACTTTTAAAAGAAAAGGGGGGATTGGGGGGTAC
AGTGCAGGGGAAAGAATAGTAGACATAATAGCAACAGACATACAAACTAAAGAATTACAAAAACAAATTA
CAAAATTCAAAATTTTATCGATAAGCTTGGGAGTTCAGGGACAGCAGAGATCCAGTTTATCGGATGTTTA
TAAATTGCGATGAGGCCCTTTCGTCTTCAGCAGAGATCCAGTTTATCGATATTAAGGCTTATGCGATGAG
GCCCTTTCGTCTTCACTCGAGTTTACTCCCTATCAGTGATAGAGAACGTATGAAGAGTTTACTCCCTATC
AGTGATAGAGAACGTATGCAGACTTTACTCCCTATCAGTGATAGAGAACGTATAAGGAGTTTACTCCCTA
TCAGTGATAGAGAACGTATGACCAGTTTACTCCCTATCAGTGATAGAGAACGTATCTACAGTTTACTCCC
TATCAGTGATAGAGAACGTATATCCAGTTTACTCCCTATCAGTGATAGAGAACGTATGTCGAGGTAGGCG
TGTACGGTGGGCGCCTATAAAAGCAGAGCTCGTTTAGTGAACCGTCAGATCGCCTGGAGCAATTCCACAA
CACTTTTGTCTTATACTTGGGTTTGTCTGGTCAACCACCGCGGACTCAGTGGTGTACGGTACAAACCGCC
ACCATGGTGTCTAAGGGCGAAGAGCTGATTAAGGAGAACATGCACATGAAGCTGTACATGGAGGGCACCG
TGGACAACCATCACTTCAAGTGCACATCCGAGGGCGAAGGCAAGCCCTACGAGGGCACCCAGACCATGAG
AATCAAGGTGGTCGAGGGCGGCCCTCTCCCCTTCGCCTTCGACATCCTGGCTACTAGCTTCCTCTACGGC
AGCAAGACCTTCATCAACCACACCCAGGGCATCCCCGACTTCTTCAAGCAGTCCTTCCCTGAGGGCTTCA
CATGGGAGAGAGTCACCACATACGAAGACGGGGGCGTGCTGACCGCTACCCAGGACACCAGCCTCCAGGA
CGGCTGCCTCATCTACAACGTCAAGATCAGAGGGGTGAACTTCACATCCAACGGCCCTGTGATGCAGAAG
AAAACACTCGGCTGGGAGGCCTTCACCGAGACGCTGTACCCCGCTGACGGCGGCCTGGAAGGCAGAAACG
ACATGGCCCTGAAGCTCGTGGGCGGGAGCCATCTGATCGCAAACGCCAAGACCACATATAGATCCAAGAA
ACCCGCTAAGAACCTCAAGATGCCTGGCGTCTACTATGTGGACTACAGACTGGAAAGAATCAAGGAGGCC
AACAACGAGACCTACGTCGAGCAGCACGAGGTGGCAGTGGCCAGATACTGCGACCTCCCTAGCAAACTGG
GGCACAAGCTTAATGGGAGCGGAGCTACTAACTTCAGCCTGCTGAAGCAGGCTGGAGACGTGGAGGAGAA
CCCTGGACCTTCCGCCACCCTCGAGGGAGTGCAGGTGGAGACTATCTCCCCAGGAGACGGGCGCACCTTC
CCCAAGCGCGGCCAGACCTGCGTGGTGCACTACACCGGGATGCTTGAAGATGGAAAGAAAGTTGATTCCT
CCCGGGACAGAAACAAGCCCTTTAAGTTTATGCTAGGCAAGCAGGAGGTGATCCGAGGCTGGGAAGAAGG
GGTTGCCCAGATGAGTGTGGGTCAGAGAGCCAAACTGACTATATCTCCAGATTATGCCTATGGTGCCACT
GGGCACCCAGGCATCATCCCACCACATGCCACTCTCGTCTTCGATGTGGAGCTTCTAAAACTGGAATCTG
GCGGTGGATCCGGAGTCGACGGATTTGGTGATGTCGGTGCTCTTGAGAGTTTGAGGGGAAATGCAGATTT
GGCTTACATCCTGAGCATGGAGCCCTGTGGCCACTGCCTCATTATCAACAATGTGAACTTCTGCCGTGAG
TCCGGGCTCCGCACCCGCACTGGCTCCAACATCGACTGTGAGAAGTTGCGGCGTCGCTTCTCCTCGCTGC
ATTTCATGGTGGAGGTGAAGGGCGACCTGACTGCCAAGAAAATGGTGCTGGCTTTGCTGGAGCTGGCGCG
GCAGGACCACGGTGCTCTGGACTGCTGCGTGGTGGTCATTCTCTCTCACGGCTGTCAGGCCAGCCACCTG
CAGTTCCCAGGGGCTGTCTACGGCACAGATGGATGCCCTGTGTCGGTCGAGAAGATTGTGAACATCTTCA
ATGGGACCAGCTGCCCCAGCCTGGGAGGGAAGCCCAAGCTCTTTTTCATCCAGGCCTGTGGTGGGGAGCA
GAAAGACCATGGGTTTGAGGTGGCCTCCACTTCCCCTGAAGACGAGTCCCCTGGCAGTAACCCCGAGCCA
GATGCCACCCCGTTCCAGGAAGGTTTGAGGACCTTCGACCAGCTGGACGCCATATCTAGTTTGCCCACAC
CCAGTGACATCTTTGTGTCCTACTCTACTTTCCCAGGTTTTGTTTCCTGGAGGGACCCCAAGAGTGGCTC
CTGGTACGTTGAGACCCTGGACGACATCTTTGAGCAGTGGGCTCACTCTGAAGACCTGCAGTCCCTCCTG
CTTAGGGTCGCTAATGCTGTTTCGGTGAAAGGGATTTATAAACAGATGCCTGGTTGCTTTAATTTCCTCC
GGAAAAAACTTTTCTTTAAAACATCAGTCGACTATCCGTACGACGTACCAGACTACGCACTCGACTCTGG
CAGCGGAGAGGGCAGAGGAAGTCTTCTAACATGCGGTGACGTGGAGGAGAATCCCGGCCCTGCCAAGCCT
TTGTCTCAAGAAGAATCCACCCTCATTGAAAGAGCAACGGCTACAATCAACAGCATCCCCATCTCTGAAG
ACTACAGCGTCGCCAGCGCAGCTCTCTCTAGCGACGGCCGCATCTTCACTGGTGTCAATGTATATCATTT
TACTGGGGGACCTTGTGCAGAACTCGTGGTGCTGGGCACTGCTGCTGCTGCGGCAGCTGGCAACCTGACT
TGTATCGTCGCGATCGGAAATGAGAACAGGGGCATCTTGAGCCCCTGCGGACGGTGCCGACAGGTGCTTC
TCGATCTGCATCCTGGGATCAAAGCCATAGTGAAGGACAGTGATGGACAGCCGACGGCAGTTGGGATTCG
TGAATTGCTGCCCTCTGGTTATGTGTGGGAGGGCTAGTAAACGCGTGAATTCACTCCTCAGGTGCAGGCT
GCCTATCAGAAGGTGGTGGCTGGTGTGGCCAATGCCCTGGCTCACAAATACCACTGAGATCTTTTTCCCT
CTGCCAAAAATTATGGGGACATCATGAAGCCCCTTGAGCATCTGACTTCTGGCTAATAAAGGAAATTTAT
TTTCATTGCAATAGTGTGTTGGAATTTTTTGTGTCTCTCACTCGGAAGGACATATGGGAGGGCAAATCAT
TTAAAACATCAGAATGAGTATTTGGTTTAGAGTTTGGCAACATATGCCCATATGCTGGCTGCCATGAACA
AAGGTTGGCTATAAAGAGGTCATCAGTATATGAAACAGCCCCCTGCTGTCCATTCCTTATTCCATAGAAA
AGCCTTGACTTGAGGTTAGATTTTTTTTATATTTTGTTTTGTGTTATTTTTTTCTTTAACATCCCTAAAA
TTTTCCTTACATGTTTTACTAGCCAGATTTTTCCTCCTCTCCTGACTACTCCCAGTCATAGCTGTCCCTC
TTCTCTTATGGAGATCTAAACCGCGTTACATAACTTACGGTAAATGGCCCGCCTGGCTGACCGCCCAACG
ACCCCCGCCCATTGACGTCAATAATGACGTATGTTCCCATAGTAACGCCAATAGGGACTTTCCATTGACG
TCAATGGGTGGAGTATTTACGGTAAACTGCCCACTTGGCAGTACATCAAGTGTATCATATGCCAAGTACG
CCCCCTATTGACGTCAATGACGGTAAATGGCCCGCCTGGCATTATGCCCAGTACATGACCTTATGGGACT
TTCCTACTTGGCAGTACATCTACGTATTAGTCATCGCTATTACCATGGTGATGCGGTTTTGGCAGTACAT
CAATGGGCGTGGATAGCGGTTTGACTCACGGGGATTTCCAAGTCTCCACCCCATTGACGTCAATGGGAGT
TTGTTTTGGCACCAAAATCAACGGGACTTTCCAAAATGTCGTAACAACTCCGCCCCATTGACGCAAATGG
GCGGTAGGCGTGTACGGTGGGAGGTCTATATAAGCAGAGCTCGTTTAGTGAACCGTCAGATCGCCTGGAG
ACGCCATCCACGCTGTTTTGACCTCCATAGAAGACACCGACTCTAGTCCAGTGTGGTGGAATTCTGCAGA
TATCAACAAGTTTGTACAAAAAAGTTGGCACCATGTCTAGACTGGACAAGAGCAAAGTCATAAACGGAGC
TCTGGAATTACTCAATGGTGTCGGTATCGAAGGCCTGACGACAAGGAAACTCGCTCAAAAGCTGGGAGTT
GAGCAGCCTACCCTGTACTGGCACGTGAAGAACAAGCGGGCCCTGCTCGATGCCCTGCCAATCGAGATGC
TGGACAGGCATCATACCCACTTCTGCCCCCTGGAAGGCGAGTCATGGCAAGACTTTCTGCGGAACAACGC
CAAGTCATACCGCTGTGCTCTCCTCTCACATCGCGACGGGGCTAAAGTGCATCTCGGCACCCGCCCAACA
GAGAAACAGTACGAAACCCTGGAAAATCAGCTCGCGTTCCTGTGTCAGCAAGGCTTCTCCCTGGAGAACG
CACTGTACGCTCTGTCCGCCGTGGGCCACTTTACACTGGGCTGCGTATTGGAGGAACAGGAGCATCAAGT
AGCAAAAGAGGAAAGAGAGACACCTACCACCGATTCTATGCCCCCACTTCTGAGACAAGCAATTGAGCTG
TTCGACCGGCAGGGAGCCGAACCTGCCTTCCTTTTCGGCCTGGAACTAATCATATGTGGCCTGGAGAAAC
AGCTAAAGTGCGAAAGCGGCGGGCCGACCGACGCCCTTGACGATTTTGACTTAGACATGCTCCCAGCCGA
TGCCCTTGACGATTTTGACCTTGACATGCTCCCCGGGTAAGCACAATTCGAGCTCGGTACCTTTAAGACC
AATGACTTACAAGGCAGCTGTAGATCTTAGCCACTTTTTAAAAGAAAAGGGGGGACTGGAAGGGCTAGCT
CACTCCCAACGAAGACAAGATCTGCTTTTTGCTTGTACTGGGTCTCTCTGGTTAGACCAGATCTGAGCCT
GGGAGCTCTCTGGCTAACTAGGGAACCCACTGCTTAAGCCTCAATAAAGCTTGCCTTGAGTGCTTCAAGT
AGTGTGTGCCCGTCTGTTGTGTGACTCTGGTAACTAGAGATCCCTCAGACCCTTTTAGTCAGTGTGGAAA
ATCTCTAGCAGTAGTAGTTCATGTCATCTTATTATTCAGTATTTATAACTTGCAAAGAAATGAATATCAG
AGAGTGAGAGGAACTTGTTTATTGCAGCTTATAATGGTTACAAATAAAGCAATAGCATCACAAATTTCAC
AAATAAAGCATTTTTTTCACTGCATTCTAGTTGTGGTTTGTCCAAACTCATCAATGTATCTTATCATGTC
TGGCTCTAGCTATCCCGCCCCTAACTCCGCCCATCCCGCCCCTAACTCCGCCCAGTTCCGCCCATTCTCC
GCCCCATGGCTGACTAATTTTTTTTATTTATGCAGAGGCCGAGGCCGCCTCGGCCTCTGAGCTATTCCAG
AAGTAGTGAGGAGGCTTTTTTGGAGGCCTAGGGACGTACCCAATTCGCCCTATAGTGAGTCGTATTACGC
GCGCTCACTGGCCGTCGTTTTACAACGTCGTGACTGGGAAAACCCTGGCGTTACCCAACTTAATCGCCTT
GCAGCACATCCCCCTTTCGCCAGCTGGCGTAATAGCGAAGAGGCCCGCACCGATCGCCCTTCCCAACAGT
TGCGCAGCCTGAATGGCGAATGGG
[124 nt withheld, positions 9825-9948]
C
[91 nt withheld, positions 9950-10040]
A
[49 nt withheld, positions 10042-10090]
CCTTTGACGTTGGAGTCCACGTTCTTT
[37 nt withheld, positions 10118-10154]
ACCCTATCTCGGTCTATTCTTTTGATTTATAAGGGATTTTGCCGATTTCGGCCTATTGGTTAAAAAATGA
GCTGATTTAACAAAAATTTAACGCGAATTTTAACAAAATATTAACGCTTACAATTTAGGTGGCACTTTTC
GGGGAAATGTGCGCGGAACCCCTATTTGTTTATTTTTCTAAATACATTCAAATATGTATCCGCTCATGAG
ACAATAACCCTGATAAATGCTTCAATAATATTGAAAAAGGAAGAGT
